Addgene plasmid #74944: PCXLE-hUL + mTAGBFP2
Purpose: Dosage control and tracing of reprogramming episomes
Depositing lab: Ann Zovein. Depositing organization: University of California, San Francisco (UCSF). Publication: Fluorescent tagged episomals for stoichiometric induced pluripotent stem cell reprogramming. Schmitt CE, Morales BM, Schmitz EMH, Hawkins JS, Lizama CO, Zape JP, Hsiao EC, Zovein AC. Stem Cell Res Ther. 2017 Jun 5;8(1):132. doi: 10.1186/s13287-017-0581-7. PubMed 28583172.
Backbone
  Vector backbone: pCXLE
  Vector type: Mammalian Expression
Growth in bacteria
  Bacterial resistance: Ampicillin, 100 μg/mL
  Growth temperature: 37°C
  Growth strain: DH5alpha
  Copy number: Unknown
Gene/Insert
  Gene/Insert name: LMyc/Lin28
  Species: H. sapiens (human)
  Entrez Gene: MYCL (a.k.a. L-Myc, LMYC, MYCL1, bHLHe38); LIN28A (a.k.a. CSDD1, LIN-28, LIN28, ZCCHC1, lin-28A)
Terms and licenses: Academic/Nonprofit Terms; Industry Terms: Not Available to Industry
How to cite: PCXLE-hUL + mTAGBFP2 was a gift from Ann Zovein (Addgene plasmid # 74944 ; http://n2t.net/addgene:74944 ; RRID:Addgene_74944)
