[The description below was written by a language model from this plasmid's Addgene catalogue record, the feature table of its GenBank file and pLannotate feature annotations shown in this document.]
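Description:
PCXLE-hUL + mTAGBFP2 is a mammalian expression plasmid built on the pCXLE episomal backbone and designed for non-integrating reprogramming of human cells to induced pluripotent stem cells. In E. coli it is propagated through a high-copy ColE1/pUC-type origin and selected with ampicillin via the β-lactamase gene. In human cells it persists as an extrachromosomal episome because it carries the Epstein-Barr virus oriP origin together with an EBNA1 coding region, the viral protein that binds oriP to drive replication and retention of the plasmid. Short EBV gene fragments annotated around these elements appear to be flanking viral sequence rather than functional genes.

The main payload is human MYCL (L-Myc) followed by LIN28A, expressed from a CAG-type promoter (CMV enhancer, chicken β-actin promoter and chimeric intron) and finished with a WPRE, which enhances transcript expression, and a rabbit β-globin polyadenylation signal. The feature table leaves a short unannotated gap between the two coding sequences, so the record does not state how they are linked.

A second, oppositely oriented cassette uses the CMV enhancer/promoter to express a 6xHis-tagged TagBFP-family blue fluorescent protein (mTagBFP2 by the plasmid name) with a bGH poly(A) signal. Two loxP sites in the same orientation bracket the BFP cassette and EBNA1, so Cre should be able to excise this region.

The blue reporter allows cells that took up this episome to be identified, its dosage gauged and its loss traced over time, supporting stoichiometric control of the factors during reprogramming. The feature table derives from a 13,014 nt sequence labelled a partial NGS result, while the separate GenBank record covers only 490 bp and carries no annotations.
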