Features (pLannotate 1.2.2; 32 found; start..end, strand, type, name):
      1..380     +  enhancer       CMV enhancer: human cytomegalovirus immediate early enhancer
    382..499     +  promoter       chicken β-actin promoter (fragment): No description available
    491..617     +  promoter       chicken β-actin promoter (fragment): No description available
    618..1634    +  intron         chimeric intron: chimera between introns from chicken β-actin and rabbit β-globin
   1699..2790    +  CDS            MYCL: MYCL_HUMAN - Also known as BHLHE38, LMYC, MYCL1. Experimental evidence at protein level: Swiss-Prot protein existence level 1. From Homo sapiens (Human).
   2905..3531    +  CDS            LIN28A: LN28A_HUMAN - Also known as CSDD1, LIN28, ZCCHC1. Experimental evidence at protein level: Swiss-Prot protein existence level 1. RNA-binding protein that inhibits processing of pre-let-7 miRNAs and regulates translation of mRNAs that control developmental timing, pluripotency and metabolism (PubMed:21247876). Seems to recognize a common structural G-quartet (G4) feature in its miRNA and mRNA targets (Probable). 'Translational enhancer' that drives specific mRNAs to polysomes and increases the efficiency of protein synthesis. Its association with the translational machinery and target mRNAs resu
   3585..4173    +  misc_feature   WPRE: woodchuck hepatitis virus posttranscriptional regulatory element
   4181..4258    +  CDS            HBB (fragment): HBB_PONPY - Experimental evidence at transcript level: Swiss-Prot protein existence level 2. Involved in oxygen transport from the lung to the various peripheral tissues. From Pongo pygmaeus (Bornean orangutan).
   4329..4384    +  polyA_signal   β-globin poly(A) signal: rabbit β-globin polyadenylation signal (Gil and Proudfoot, 1987)
   4767..4789    -  protein_bind   lac operator (fragment): The lac repressor binds to the lac operator to inhibit transcription in E. coli. This inhibition can be relieved by adding lactose or isopropyl-β-D-thiogalactopyranoside (IPTG). lac repressor encoded by lacI
   4793..4823    -  promoter       lac promoter: promoter for the E. coli lac operon
   4838..4859    -  protein_bind   CAP binding site: CAP binding activates transcription in the presence of cAMP. E. coli catabolite activator protein
   4872..4911    -  CDS            lacI (fragment): lac repressor; lacI; The lac repressor binds to the lac operator to inhibit transcription in E. coli. This inhibition can be relieved by adding lactose or isopropyl-β-D-thiogalactopyranoside (IPTG).
   4948..4981    -  protein_bind   loxP: Cre-mediated recombination occurs in the 8-bp core sequence (GCATACAT). Cre recombinase
   5034..5052    +  promoter       tet promoter (fragment): E. coli promoter for tetracycline efflux protein gene
   5062..5285    -  polyA_signal   bGH poly(A) signal: bovine growth hormone polyadenylation signal
   5293..5994    -  CDS            TagBFP: monomeric blue fluorescent protein mammalian codon-optimized
   6004..6021    -  CDS            6xHis: 6xHis affinity tag
   6031..6058    -  misc_feature   MCS (fragment): multiple cloning site
   6143..6346    -  promoter       CMV promoter: human cytomegalovirus (CMV) immediate early promoter
   6347..6650    -  enhancer       CMV enhancer: human cytomegalovirus immediate early enhancer
   6688..7032    +  CDS            BRRF2_EBVB9 (fragment): Protein inferred from homology: Swiss-Prot protein existence level 3. From Epstein-Barr virus (strain B95-8) (HHV-4) (Human herpesvirus 4).
   7070..7407    +  CDS            EBNA1 (fragment): Epstein-Barr nuclear antigen 1, also known as EBNA-1 crucial for latent viral infection, and for episomal amplification of vectors containing the oriP origin (Okita et al., 2013)
   7367..8371    +  CDS            EBNA1 (fragment): Epstein-Barr nuclear antigen 1, also known as EBNA-1 crucial for latent viral infection, and for episomal amplification of vectors containing the oriP origin (Okita et al., 2013)
   8454..8522    +  CDS            gL (fragment): GL_EBVB9 - Experimental evidence at protein level: Swiss-Prot protein existence level 1. The heterodimer glycoprotein H-glycoprotein L is required for the fusion of viral and plasma membranes leading to virus entry into the host cell. Acts as a functional inhibitor of gH and maintains gH in an inhibited form. Upon binding to host integrins, gL dissociates from gH leading to activation of the viral fusion glycoproteins gB and gH. Fusion of EBV with B-lymphocytes requires the additional receptor- binding protein gp42, which forms a complex with gH/gL. The heterodimer gH/gL targets also host EPHA
   8539..8572    -  protein_bind   loxP: Cre-mediated recombination occurs in the 8-bp core sequence (GCATACAT). Cre recombinase
   8606..8758    +  CDS            gL (fragment): GL_EBVA8 - Experimental evidence at protein level: Swiss-Prot protein existence level 1. The heterodimer glycoprotein H-glycoprotein L is required for the fusion of viral and plasma membranes leading to virus entry into the host cell. Acts as a functional inhibitor of gH and maintains gH in an inhibited form. Upon binding to host integrins, gL dissociates from gH leading to activation of the viral fusion glycoproteins gB and gH. The heterodimer gH/gL targets also host EPHA2 to promote viral entry. From Epstein-Barr virus (strain AG876) (HHV-4) (Human herpesvirus 4).
   8759..10548   +  rep_origin     oriP: Epstein-Barr virus oriP replication origin (Yates et al., 2000)
  11023..11077   -  CDS            lacI (fragment): lac repressor; lacI; The lac repressor binds to the lac operator to inhibit transcription in E. coli. This inhibition can be relieved by adding lactose or isopropyl-β-D-thiogalactopyranoside (IPTG).
  11260..11848   -  rep_origin     ori: high-copy-number ColE1/pMB1/pBR322/pUC origin of replication
  12019..12879   -  CDS            AmpR: β-lactamase; bla; confers resistance to ampicillin, carbenicillin, and related antibiotics
  12880..12984   -  promoter       AmpR promoter: bla
>Addgene plasmid #74944 | PCXLE-hUL + mTAGBFP2 | addgene full sequence | sequence record 316819 | Addgene Partial NGS Result
GACATTGATTATTGACTAGTTATTAATAGTAATCAATTACGGGGTCATTAGTTCATAGCCCATATATGGA
GTTCCGCGTTACATAACTTACGGTAAATGGCCCGCCTGGCTGACCGCCCAACGACCCCCGCCCATTGACG
TCAATAATGACGTATGTTCCCATAGTAACGCCAATAGGGACTTTCCATTGACGTCAATGGGTGGAGTATT
TACGGTAAACTGCCCACTTGGCAGTACATCAAGTGTATCATATGCCAAGTACGCCCCCTATTGACGTCAA
TGACGGTAAATGGCCCGCCTGGCATTATGCCCAGTACATGACCTTATGGGACTTTCCTACTTGGCAGTAC
ATCTACGTATTAGTCATCGCTATTACCATGGTCGAGGTGAGCCCCACGTTCTGCTTCACTCTCCCCATCT
CCCCCCCCTCCCCACCCCCAATTTTGTATTTATTTATTTTTTAATTATTTTGTGCAGCGATGGGGGCGGG
GGGGGGGGGCGGGGCGAGGCGGAGAGGTGCGGCGGCAGCCAATCAGAGCGGCGCGCTCCGAAAGTTTCCT
TTTATGGCGAGGCGGCGGCGGCGGCGGCCCTATAAAAAGCGAAGCGCGCGGCGGGCGGGAGTCGCTGCGC
GCTGCCTTCGCCCCGTGCCCCGCTCCGCCGCCGCCTCGCGCCGCCCGCCCCGGCTCTGACTGACCGCGTT
ACTCCCACAGGTGAGCGGGCGGGACGGCCCTTCTCCTCCGGGCTGTAATTAGCGCTTGGTTTAATGACGG
CTTGTTTCTTTTCTGTGGCTGCGTGAAAGCCTTGAGGGGCTCCGGGAGGGCCCTTTGTGCGGGGGGAGCG
GCTCGGGGGGTGCGTGCGTGTGTGTGTGCGTGGGGAGCGCCGCGTGCGGCTCCGCGCTGCCCGGCGGCTG
TGAGCGCTGCGGGCGCGGCGCGGGGCTTTGTGCGCTCCGCAGTGTGCGCGAGGGGAGCGCGGCCGGGGGC
GGTGCCCCGCGGTGCGGGGGGGGCTGCGAGGGGAACAAAGGCTGCGTGCGGGGTGTGTGCGTGGGGGGGT
GAGCAGGGGGTGTGGGCGCGTCGGTCGGGCTGCAACCCCCCCTGCACCCCCCTCCCCGAGTTGCTGAGCA
CGGCCCGGCTTCGGGTGCGGGGCTCCGTACGGGGCGTGGCGCGGGGCTCGCCGTGCCGGGCGGGGGGTGG
CGGCAGGTGGGGGTGCCGGGCGGGGCGGGGCCGCCTCGGGCCGGGGAGGGCTCGGGGGAGGGGCGCGGCG
GCCCCCGGAGCGCCGGCGGCTGTCGAGGCGCGGCGAGCCGCAGCCATTGCCTTTTATGGTAATCGTGCGA
GAGGGCGCAGGGACTTCCTTTGTCCCAAATCTGTGCGGAGCCGAAATCTGGGAGGCGCCGCCGCACCCCC
TCTAGCGGGCGCGGGGCGAAGCGGTGCGGCGCCGGCAGGAAGGAAATGGGCGGGGAGGGCCTTCGTGCGT
CGCCGCGCCGCCGTCCCCTTCTCCCTCTCCAGCCTCGGGGCTGTCCGCGGGGGGACGGCTGCCTTCGGGG
GGGACGGGGCAGGGCGGGGTTCGGCTTCTGGCGTGTGACCGGCGGCTCTAGAGCCTCTGCTAACCATGTT
CATGCCTTCTTCTTTTTCCTACAGCTCCTGGGCAACGTGCTGGTTATTGTGCTGTCTCATCATTTTGGCA
AAGAATTCGCCCTTCACCATGGACTACGACTCGTACCAGCACTATTTCTACGACTATGACTGCGGGGAGG
ATTTCTACCGCTCCACGGCGCCCAGCGAGGACATCTGGAAGAAATTCGAGCTGGTGCCATCGCCCCCCAC
GTCGCCGCCCTGGGGCTTGGGTCCCGGCGCAGGGGACCCGGCCCCCGGGATTGGTCCCCCGGAGCCGTGG
CCCGGAGGGTGCACCGGAGACGAAGCGGAATCCCGGGGCCACTCGAAAGGCTGGGGCAGGAACTACGCCT
CCATCATACGCCGTGACTGCATGTGGAGCGGCTTCTCGGCCCGGGAACGGCTGGAGAGAGCTGTGAGCGA
CCGGCTCGCTCCTGGCGCGCCCCGGGGGAACCCGCCCAAGGCGTCCGCCGCCCCGGACTGCACTCCCAGC
CTCGAAGCCGGCAACCCGGCGCCCGCCGCCCCCTGTCCGCTGGGCGAACCCAAGACCCAGGCCTGCTCCG
GGTCCGAGAGCCCAAGCGACTCGGAGAATGAAGAAATTGATGTTGTGACAGTAGAGAAGAGGCAGTCTCT
GGGTATTCGGAAGCCGGTCACCATCACGGTGCGAGCAGACCCCCTGGATCCCTGCATGAAGCATTTCCAC
ATCTCCATCCATCAGCAACAGCACAACTATGCTGCCCGTTTTCCTCCAGAAAGCTGCTCCCAAGAAGAGG
CTTCAGAGAGGGGTCCCCAAGAAGAGGTTCTGGAGAGAGATGCTGCAGGGGAAAAGGAAGATGAGGAGGA
TGAAGAGATTGTGAGTCCCCCACCTGTAGAAAGTGAGGCTGCCCAGTCCTGCCACCCCAAACCTGTCAGT
TCTGATACTGAGGATGTGACCAAGAGGAAGAATCACAACTTCCTGGAGCGCAAGAGGCGGAATGACCTGC
GTTCGCGATTCTTGGCGCTGAGGGACCAGGTGCCCACCCTGGCCAGCTGCTCCAAGGCCCCCAAAGTAGT
GATCCTAAGCAAGGCCTTGGAATACTTGCAAGCCCTGGTGGGGGCTGAGAAGAGGATGGCTACAGAGAAA
AGACAGCTCCGATGCCGGCAGCAGCAGTTGCAGAAAAGAATTGCATACCTCACTGGCTACGGAGATCTCA
AAATTGTCGCTCCTGTCAAACAAACTCTTAACTTTGATTTACTCAAACTGGCTGGGGATGTAGAAAGCAA
TCCAGGTCCACTCATGAACAATTCGCCCTTCACCATGGGCTCCGTGTCCAACCAGCAGTTTGCAGGTGGC
TGCGCCAAGGCGGCAGAAGAGGCGCCCGAGGAGGCGCCGGAGGACGCGGCCCGGGCGGCGGACGAGCCTC
AGCTGCTGCACGGTGCGGGCATCTGTAAGTGGTTCAACGTGCGCATGGGGTTCGGCTTCCTGTCCATGAC
CGCCCGCGCCGGGGTCGCGCTCGACCCCCCAGTGGATGTCTTTGTGCACCAGAGTAAGCTGCACATGGAA
GGGTTCCGGAGCTTGAAGGAGGGTGAGGCAGTGGAGTTCACCTTTAAGAAGTCAGCCAAGGGTCTGGAAT
CCATCCGTGTCACCGGACCTGGTGGAGTATTCTGTATTGGGAGTGAGAGGCGGCCAAAAGGAAAGAGCAT
GCAGAAGCGCAGATCAAAAGGAGACAGGTGCTACAACTGTGGAGGTCTAGATCATCATGCCAAGGAATGC
AAGCTGCCACCCCAGCCCAAGAAGTGCCACTTCTGCCAGAGCATCAGCCATATGGTAGCCTCATGTCCGC
TGAAGGCCCAGCAGGGCCCTAGTGCACAGGGAAAGCCAACCTACTTTCGAGAGGAAGAAGAAGAAATCCA
CAGCCCTACCCTGCTCCCGGAGGCACAGAATTGAAAGGGCGAATTGCCTGCAGGAATTCAAGCTTCGGGG
ACTAGTCATATGATAATCAACCTCTGGATTACAAAATTTGTGAAAGATTGACTGGTATTCTTAACTATGT
TGCTCCTTTTACGCTATGTGGATACGCTGCTTTAATGCCTTTGTATCATGCTATTGCTTCCCGTATGGCT
TTCATTTTCTCCTCCTTGTATAAATCCTGGTTGCTGTCTCTTTATGAGGAGTTGTGGCCCGTTGTCAGGC
AACGTGGCGTGGTGTGCACTGTGTTTGCTGACGCAACCCCCACTGGTTGGGGCATTGCCACCACCTGTCA
GCTCCTTTCCGGGACTTTCGCTTTCCCCCTCCCTATTGCCACGGCGGAACTCATCGCCGCCTGCCTTGCC
CGCTGCTGGACAGGGGCTCGGCTGTTGGGCACTGACAATTCCGTGGTGTTGTCGGGGAAGCTGACGTCCT
TTCCATGGCTGCTCGCCTGTGTTGCCACCTGGATTCTGCGCGGGACGTCCTTCTGCTACGTCCCTTCGGC
CCTCAATCCAGCGGACCTTCCTTCCCGCGGCCTGCTGCCGGCTCTGCGGCCTCTTCCGCGTCTTCGCCTT
CGCCCTCAGACGAGTCGGATCTCCCTTTGGGCCGCCTCCCCGCATCGGTACAATTCACTCCTCAGGTGCA
GGCTGCCTATCAGAAGGTGGTGGCTGGTGTGGCCAATGCCCTGGCTCACAAATACCACTGAGATCTTTTT
CCCTCTGCCAAAAATTATGGGGACATCATGAAGCCCCTTGAGCATCTGACTTCTGGCTAATAAAGGAAAT
TTATTTTCATTGCAATAGTGTGTTGGAATTTTTTGTGTCTCTCACTCGGAAGGACATATGGGAGGGCAAA
TCATTTAAAACATCAGAATGAGTATTTGGTTTAGAGTTTGGCAACATATGCCCATATGCTGGCTGCCATG
AACAAAGGTTGGCTATAAAGAGGTCATCAGTATATGAAACAGCCCCCTGCTGTCCATTCCTTATTCCATA
GAAAAGCCTTGACTTGAGGTTAGATTTTTTTTATATTTTGTTTTGTGTTATTTTTTTCTTTAACATCCCT
AAAATTTTCCTTACATGTTTTACTAGCCAGATTTTTCCTCCTCTCCTGACTACTCCCAGTCATAGCTGTC
CCTCTTCTCTTATGGAGATCCCTCGACCTGCAGCCCAAGCTTGGCGTAATCATGGTCATAGCTGTTTCCT
GTGTGAAATTGTTATCCGCTCACAATTCCACACAACATACGAGCCGGAAGCATAAAGTGTAAAGCCTGGG
GTGCCTAATGAGTGAGCTAACTCACATTAATTGCGTTGCGCTCACTGCCCGCTTTCCAGTCGGGAAACCT
GTCGTGCCAGCGGATCTCAATTCCGATCATATTCAATAACCCTTAATATAACTTCGTATAATGTATGCTA
TACGAAGTTATTAGGTCTGAAGAGGAGTTTACGTCCAGCCAAGCTTAGGATCAATTCTCATGTTTGACAG
CTTATCATCGATGGCCGGCCGCCATAGAGCCCACCGCATCCCCAGCATGCCTGCTATTGTCTTCCCAATC
CTCCCCCTTGCTGTCCTGCCCCACCCCACCCCCCAGAATAGAATGACACCTACTCAGACAATGCGATGCA
ATTTCCTCATTTTATTAGGAAAGGACAGTGGGAGTGGCACCTTCCAGGGTCAAGGAAGGCACGGGGGAGG
GGCAAACAACAGATGGCTGGCAACTAGAAGGCACAACCGGTCTTAATTAAGCTTGTGCCCCAGTTTGCTA
GGGAGGTCGCAGTATCTGGCCACTGCCACCTCGTGCTGCTCGACGTAGGTCTCGTTGTTGGCCTCCTTGA
TTCTTTCCAGTCTGTAGTCCACATAGTAGACGCCAGGCATCTTGAGGTTCTTAGCGGGTTTCTTGGATCT
ATATGTGGTCTTGGCGTTTGCGATCAGATGGCTCCCGCCCACGAGCTTCAGGGCCATGTCGTTTCTGCCT
TCCAGGCCGCCGTCAGCGGGGTACAGCGTCTCGGTGAAGGCCTCCCAGCCGAGTGTTTTCTTCTGCATCA
CAGGGCCGTTGGATGTGAAGTTCACCCCTCTGATCTTGACGTTGTAGATGAGGCAGCCGTCCTGGAGGCT
GGTGTCCTGGGTAGCGGTCAGCACGCCCCCGTCTTCGTATGTGGTGACTCTCTCCCATGTGAAGCCCTCA
GGGAAGGACTGCTTGAAGAAGTCGGGGATGCCCTGGGTGTGGTTGATGAAGGTCTTGCTGCCGTAGAGGA
AGCTAGTAGCCAGGATGTCGAAGGCGAAGGGGAGAGGGCCGCCCTCGACCACCTTGATTCTCATGGTCTG
GGTGCCCTCGTAGGGCTTGCCTTCGCCCTCGGATGTGCACTTGAAGTGATGGTTGTCCACGGTGCCCTCC
ATGTACAGCTTCATGTGCATGTTCTCCTTAATCAGCTCGCTCATAGATCTGCCATGGTGATGGTGATGGT
GGCTCCCCATCTCGAGATCTGAGTCCGGTAGCGCTAGCGATCCTCTAGTAGAGTCGGTGTCTTCTATGGA
GGTCAAAACAGCGTGGATGGCGTCTCCAGGCGATCTGACGGTTCACTAAACGAGCTCTGCTTATATAGAC
CTCCCACCGTACACGCCTACCGCCCATTTGCGTCAATGGGGCGGAGTTGTTACGACATTTTGGAAAGTCC
CGTTGATTTTGGTGCCAAAACAAACTCCCATTGACGTCAATGGGGTGGAGACTTGGAAATCCCCGTGAGT
CAAACCGCTATCCACGCCCATTGATGTACTGCCAAAACCGCATCACCATGGTAATAGCGATGACTAATAC
GTAGATGTACTGCCAAGTAGGAAAGTCCCATAAGGTCATGTACTGGGCATAATGCCAGGCGGGCCATTTA
CCGTCATTGACGTCAATAGGGGGCGTACTTGGCATATGATACACTTGATGTACTGCCAAGTGGGCAGTTT
ACCGTAAATACTCCACCCATTGACGTCAATGGAAAGTCCCTATTGGCGTTACTATGGGAACATACGTCAT
TATTGACGTCAATGGGCGGGGGTCGTTGGGCGGTCAGCCAGGCGGGCCATTTACCGTAAGTTATGTAACG
CGGAACTCCCAAGCTTGCGATCGCATCGATAAGCTGATCCTCACAGGCCGCACCCAGCTTTTCTTCCGTT
GCCCCAGTAGCATCTCTGTCTGGTGACCTTGAAGAGGAAGAGGAGGGGTCCCGAGAATCCCCATCCCTAC
CGTCCAGCAAAAAGGGGGACGAGGAATTTGAGGCCTGGCTTGAGGCTCAGGACGCAAATCTTGAGGATGT
TCAGCGGGAGTTTTCCGGGCTGCGAGTAATTGGTGATGAGGACGAGGATGGTTCGGAGGATGGGGAATTT
TCAGACCTGGATCTGTCTGACAGCGACCATGAAGGGGATGAGGGTGGGGGGGCTGTTGGAGGGGGCAGGA
GTCTGCACTCCCTGTATTCACTGAGCGTCGTCTAATAAAGATGTCTATTGATCTCTTTTAGTGTGAATCA
TGTCTGACGAGGGGCCAGGTACAGGACCTGGAAATGGCCTAGGAGAGAAGGGAGACACATCTGGACCAGA
AGGCTCCGGCGGCAGTGGACCTCAAAGAAGAGGGGGTGATAACCATGGACGAGGACGGGGAAGAGGACGA
GGACGAGGAGGCGGAAGACCAGGAGCCCCGGGCGGCTCAGGATCAGGGCCAAGACATAGAGATGGTGTCC
GGAGACCCCAAAAACGTCCAAGTTGCATTGGCTGCAAAGGGACCCACGGTGGAACAGGAGCAGGAGCAGG
AGCGGGAGGGGCAGGAGCAGGAGGGGCAGGAGCAGGAGGAGGGGCAGGAGCAGGAGGGGCAGGAGCAGGA
GGTGGAGGCCGGGGTCGAGGAGGCAGTGGAGGCCGGGGTCGAGGAGGTAGTGGAGGCCGGGGTCGAGGAG
GTAGTGGAGGCCGCCGGGGTAGAGGACGTGAAAGAGCCAGGGGGGGAAGTCGTGAAAGAGCCAGGGGGAG
AGGTCGTGGACGTGGAGAAAAGAGGCCCAGGAGTCCCAGTAGTCAGTCATCATCATCCGGGTCTCCACCG
CGCAGGCCCCCTCCAGGTAGAAGGCCATTTTTCCACCCTGTAGGGGAAGCCGATTATTTTGAATACCACC
AAGAAGGTGGCCCAGATGGTGAGCCTGACGTGCCCCCGGGAGCGATAGAGCAGGGCCCCGCAGATGACCC
AGGAGAAGGCCCAAGCACTGGACCCCGGGGTCAGGGTGATGGAGGCAGGCGCAAAAAAGGAGGGTGGTTT
GGAAAGCATCGTGGTCAAGGAGGTTCCAACCCGAAATTTGAGAACATTGCAGAAGGTTTAAGAGCTCTCC
TGGCTAGGAGTCACGTAGAAAGGACTACCGACGAAGGAACTTGGGTCGCCGGTGTGTTCGTATATGGAGG
TAGTAAGACCTCCCTTTACAACCTAAGGCGAGGAACTGCCCTTGCTATTCCACAATGTCGTCTTACACCA
TTGAGTCGTCTCCCCTTTGGAATGGCCCCTGGACCCGGCCCACAACCTGGCCCGCTAAGGGAGTCCATTG
TCTGTTATTTCATGGTCTTTTTACAAACTCATATATTTGCTGAGGTTTTGAAGGATGCGATTAAGGACCT
TGTTATGACAAAGCCCGCTCCTACCTGCAATATCAGGGTGACTGTGTGCAGCTTTGACGATGGAGTAGAT
TTGCCTCCCTGGTTTCCACCTATGGTGGAAGGGGCTGCCGCGGAGGGTGATGACGGAGATGACGGAGATG
AAGGAGGTGATGGAGATGAGGGTGAGGAAGGGCAGGAGTGATGTAACTTGTTAGGAGACGCCCTCAATCG
TATTAAAAGCCGTGTATTCCCCCGCACTAAAGAATAAATCCCCAGTAGACATCATGCGTGCTGTTGGTGT
ATTTCTGGCCATCTGTCTTGTCACCATTTTCGTCCTCCCAACATGGGGCAATTGCCGGAACCCTTAATAT
AACTTCGTATAATGTATGCTATACGAAGTTATTAGGTCCCTCGAAGAGGTTCACTAGCGGATCTCAATTG
GGCATACCCATGTTGTCACGTCACTCAGCTCCGCGCTCAACACCTTCTCGCGTTGGAAAACATTAGCGAC
ATTTACCTGGTGAGCAATCAGACATGCGACGGCTTTAGCCTGGCCTCCTTAAATTCACCTAAGAATGGGA
GCAACCAGCAGGAAAAGGACAAGCAGCGAAAATTCACGCCCCCTTGGGAGGTGGCGGCATATGCAAAGGA
TAGCACTCCCACTCTACTACTGGGTATCATATGCTGACTGTATATGCATGAGGATAGCATATGCTACCCG
GATACAGATTAGGATAGCATATACTACCCAGATATAGATTAGGATAGCATATGCTACCCAGATATAGATT
AGGATAGCCTATGCTACCCAGATATAAATTAGGATAGCATATACTACCCAGATATAGATTAGGATAGCAT
ATGCTACCCAGATATAGATTAGGATAGCCTATGCTACCCAGATATAGATTAGGATAGCATATGCTACCCA
GATATAGATTAGGATAGCATATGCTATCCAGATATTTGGGTAGTATATGCTACCCAGATATAAATTAGGA
TAGCATATACTACCCTAATCTCTATTAGGATAGCATATGCTACCCGGATACAGATTAGGATAGCATATAC
TACCCAGATATAGATTAGGATAGCATATGCTACCCAGATATAGATTAGGATAGCCTATGCTACCCAGATA
TAAATTAGGATAGCATATACTACCCAGATATAGATTAGGATAGCATATGCTACCCAGATATAGATTAGGA
TAGCCTATGCTACCCAGATATAGATTAGGATAGCATATGCTATCCAGATATTTGGGTAGTATATGCTACC
CATGGCAACATTAGCCCACCGTGCTCTCAGCGACCTCGTGAATATGAGGACCAACAACCCTGTGCTTGGC
GCTCAGGCGCAAGTGTGTGTAATTTGTCCTCCAGATCGCAGCAATCGCGCCCCTATCTTGGCCCGCCCAC
CTACTTATGCAGGTATTCCCCGGGGTGCCATTAGTGGTTTTGTGGGCAAGTGGTTTGACCGCAGTGGTTA
GCGGGGTTACAATCAGCCAAGTTATTACACCCTTATTTTACAGTCCAAAACCGCAGGGCGGCGTGTGGGG
GCTGACGCGTGCCCCCACTCCACAATTTCAAAAAAAAGAGTGGCCACTTGTCTTTGTTTATGGGCCCCAT
TGGCGTGGAGCCCCGTTTAATTTTCGGGGGTGTTAGAGACAACCAGTGGAGTCCGCTGCTGTCGGCGTCC
ACTCTCTTTCCCCTTGTTACAAATAGAGTGTAACAACATGGTTCACCTGTCTTGGTCCCTGCCTGGGACA
CATCTTAATAACCCCAGTATCATATTGCACTAGGATTATGTGTTGCCCATAGCCATAAATTCGTGTGAGA
TGGACATCCAGTCTTTACGGCTTGTCCCCACCCCATGGATTTCTATTGTTAAAGATATTCAGAATGTTTC
ATTCCTACACTAGTATTTATTGCCCAAGGGGTTTGTGAGGGTTATATTGGTGTCATAGCACAATGCCACC
ACTGAACCCCCCGTCCAAATTTTATTCTGGGGGCGTCACCTGAAACCTTGTTTTCGAGCACCTCACATAC
ACCTTACTGTTCACAACTCAGCAGTTATTCTATTAGCTAAACGAAGGAGAATGAAGAAGCAGGCGAAGAT
TCAGGAGAGTTCACTGCCCGCTCCTTGATCTTCAGCCACTGCCCTTGTGACTAAAATGGTTCACTACCCT
CGTGGAATCCTGACCCCATGTAAATAAAACCGTGACAGCTCATGGGGTGGGAGATATCGCTGTTCCTTAG
GACCCTTTTACTAACCCTAATTCGATAGCATATGCTTCCCGTTGGGTAACATATGCTATTGAATTAGGGT
TAGTCTGGATAGTATATACTACTACCCGGGAAGCATATGCTACCCGTTTAGGGTTAACAAGGGGGCCTTA
TAAACACTATTGCTAATGCCCTCTTGAGGGTCCGCTTATCGGTAGCTACACAGGCCCCTCTGATTGACGT
TGGTGTAGCCTCCCGTAGTCTTCCTGGGCCCCTGGGAGGTACATGTCCCCCAGCATTGGTGTAAGAGCTT
CAGCCAAGAGTTACACATAAAGGCAATGTTGTGTTGCAGTCCACAGACTGCAAAGTCTGCTCCAGGATGA
AAGCCACTCAGTGTTGGCAAATGTGCACATCCATTTATAAGGATGTCAACTACAGTCAGAGAACCCCTTT
GTGTTTGGTCCCCCCCCGTGTCACATGTGGAACAGGGCCCAGTTGGCAAGTTGTACCAACCAACTGAAGG
GATTACATGCACTGCCCCGCGAAGAAGGGGCAGAGATGTCGTAGTCAGGTTTAGTTCGTCCGGGGCGGGG
ATCGATCCTCTAGAGTCGACGCTAGCGGATCCGCTGCATTAATGAATCGGCCAACGCGCGGGGAGAGGCG
GTTTGCGTATTGGGCGCTCTTCCGCTTCCTCGCTCACTGACTCGCTGCGCTCGGTCGTTCGGCTGCGGCG
AGCGGTATCAGCTCACTCAAAGGCGGTAATACGGTTATCCACAGAATCAGGGGATAACGCAGGAAAGAAC
ATGTGAGCAAAAGGCCAGCAAAAGGCCAGGAACCGTAAAAAGGCCGCGTTGCTGGCGTTTTTCCATAGGC
TCCGCCCCCCTGACGAGCATCACAAAAATCGACGCTCAAGTCAGAGGTGGCGAAACCCGACAGGACTATA
AAGATACCAGGCGTTTCCCCCTGGAAGCTCCCTCGTGCGCTCTCCTGTTCCGACCCTGCCGCTTACCGGA
TACCTGTCCGCCTTTCTCCCTTCGGGAAGCGTGGCGCTTTCTCATAGCTCACGCTGTAGGTATCTCAGTT
CGGTGTAGGTCGTTCGCTCCAAGCTGGGCTGTGTGCACGAACCCCCCGTTCAGCCCGACCGCTGCGCCTT
ATCCGGTAACTATCGTCTTGAGTCCAACCCGGTAAGACACGACTTATCGCCACTGGCAGCAGCCACTGGT
AACAGGATTAGCAGAGCGAGGTATGTAGGCGGTGCTACAGAGTTCTTGAAGTGGTGGCCTAACTACGGCT
ACACTAGAAGAACAGTATTTGGTATCTGCGCTCTGCTGAAGCCAGTTACCTTCGGAAAAAGAGTTGGTAG
CTCTTGATCCGGCAAACAAACCACCGCTGGTAGCGGTGGTTTTTTTGTTTGCAAGCAGCAGATTACGCGC
AGAAAAAAAGGATCTCAAGAAGATCCTTTGATCTTTTCTACGGGGTCTGACGCTCAGTGGAACGAAAACT
CACGTTAAGGGATTTTGGTCATGAGATTATCAAAAAGGATCTTCACCTAGATCCTTTTAAATTAAAAATG
AAGTTTTAAATCAATCTAAAGTATATATGAGTAAACTTGGTCTGACAGTTACCAATGCTTAATCAGTGAG
GCACCTATCTCAGCGATCTGTCTATTTCGTTCATCCATAGTTGCCTGACTCCCCGTCGTGTAGATAACTA
CGATACGGGAGGGCTTACCATCTGGCCCCAGTGCTGCAATGATACCGCGAGACCCACGCTCACCGGCTCC
AGATTTATCAGCAATAAACCAGCCAGCCGGAAGGGCCGAGCGCAGAAGTGGTCCTGCAACTTTATCCGCC
TCCATCCAGTCTATTAATTGTTGCCGGGAAGCTAGAGTAAGTAGTTCGCCAGTTAATAGTTTGCGCAACG
TTGTTGCCATTGCTACAGGCATCGTGGTGTCACGCTCGTCGTTTGGTATGGCTTCATTCAGCTCCGGTTC
CCAACGATCAAGGCGAGTTACATGATCCCCCATGTTGTGCAAAAAAGCGGTTAGCTCCTTCGGTCCTCCG
ATCGTTGTCAGAAGTAAGTTGGCCGCAGTGTTATCACTCATGGTTATGGCAGCACTGCATAATTCTCTTA
CTGTCATGCCATCCGTAAGATGCTTTTCTGTGACTGGTGAGTACTCAACCAAGTCATTCTGAGAATAGTG
TATGCGGCGACCGAGTTGCTCTTGCCCGGCGTCAATACGGGATAATACCGCGCCACATAGCAGAACTTTA
AAAGTGCTCATCATTGGAAAACGTTCTTCGGGGCGAAAACTCTCAAGGATCTTACCGCTGTTGAGATCCA
GTTCGATGTAACCCACTCGTGCACCCAACTGATCTTCAGCATCTTTTACTTTCACCAGCGTTTCTGGGTG
AGCAAAAACAGGAAGGCAAAATGCCGCAAAAAAGGGAATAAGGGCGACACGGAAATGTTGAATACTCATA
CTCTTCCTTTTTCAATATTATTGAAGCATTTATCAGGGTTATTGTCTCATGAGCGGATACATATTTGAAT
GTATTTAGAAAAATAAACAAATAGGGGTTCCGCGCACATTTCCCCGAAAAGTGCCACCTGGGTC
