LOCUS       Exported 490 bp ds-DNA linear SYN 14-JUN-2021
DEFINITION  Dosage control and tracing of reprogramming episomes.
ACCESSION   .
VERSION     .
KEYWORDS    PCXLE-hUL + mTAGBFP2
SOURCE      synthetic DNA construct
  ORGANISM  synthetic DNA construct
REFERENCE   1 (bases 1 to 490)
  AUTHORS   Schmitt CE, Morales BM, Schmitz EMH, Hawkins JS, Lizama CO, Zape JP,
            Hsiao EC, Zovein AC
  TITLE     Fluorescent tagged episomals for stoichiometric induced pluripotent
            stem cell reprogramming.
  JOURNAL   Stem Cell Res Ther. 2017 Jun 5;8(1):132. doi:
            10.1186/s13287-017-0581-7.
  PUBMED    28583172
REFERENCE   2 (bases 1 to 490)
  AUTHORS   .
  TITLE     Direct Submission
  JOURNAL   Exported Jun 14, 2021 from SnapGene Server 1.1.58
            http://www.snapgene.com
FEATURES             Location/Qualifiers
     source          1..490
                     /organism="synthetic DNA construct"
                     /mol_type="other DNA"
ORIGIN
        1 attcgagctg gtgccatcgc cccccacgtc gccgccctgg ggcttgggtc ccggcgcagg
       61 ggacccggcc cccgaggatt ggtcccccgg agccgtggcc cggagggtgc accggagacg
      121 aagcggaatc ccggggccac tcgaaaggct ggggcaggaa ctacgcctcc atcatacgcc
      181 gtgactgcat gtggagcggc ttctcggccc gggaacggct ggagagagct gtgagcgacc
      241 ggctcgctcc tggcgcgccc cgggggaacc cgcccaaggc gtccgccgcc ccggactgca
      301 ctcccagcct cgaagccggc aacccggcgc ccgccgcccc ctgtccgctg ggcgaaccca
      361 agacccaggc ctgctccggg tccgagagcc caagcgactc ggagaatgaa gaaattgatg
      421 ttgtgacagt agagaagagg cagtctctgg gtattcggaa gccggtcacc atcacggtgc
      481 gagcataccc
//
