>Addgene plasmid #74944 | PCXLE-hUL + mTAGBFP2 | addgene partial sequence | sequence record 146955 | WPRE-R 5'-CATAGCGTAAAAGGAGCAACA-3'
TCCAGAGGTTGATTATCATATGACTAGTCCCCGAAGCTTGAATTCCTGCAGGCAATTCGCCCTTTCAATT
CTGTGCCTCCGGGAGCAGGGTAGGGCTGTGGATTTCTTCTTCTTCCTCTCGAAAGTAGGTTGGCTTTCCC
TGTGCACTAGGGCCCTGCTGGGCCTTCAGCGGACATGAGGCTACCATATGGCTGATGCTCTGGCAGAAGT
GGCACTTCTTGGGCTGGGGTGGCAGCTTGCATTCCTTGGCATGATGATCTAGACCTCCACAGTTGTAGCA
CCTGTCTCCTTTTGATCTGCGCTTCTGCATGCTCTTTCCTTTTGGCCGCCTCTCACTCCCAATACAGAAT
ACTCCACCAGGTCCGGTGACACGGATGGATTCCAGACCCTTGGCTGACTTCTTAAAGGTGAACTCCACTG
CCTCACCCTCCTTCAAGCTCCGGAACCCTTCCATGTGCAGCTTACTCTGGTGCACAAAGACATCCACTGG
GGGGTCGAGCGCGACCCCGGCGCGGGCGGTCATGGACAGGAAGCCGAACCCCATGCGCACGTTGAACCAC
TTACAGATGCCCGCACCGTGCAGCAGCTGAGGCTCGTCCGCCGCCCGGGCCGCGTCCTCCGGCGCCTCCT
CGGGCGCCTCTTCTGCCGCCTTGGCGCAGCCACCTGCA
